LOCUS       Exported 9707 bp ds-DNA circular SYN 12-MAY-2021
DEFINITION  Lentiviral plasmid for tetracycline/doxycycline dependent expression
            of murine Esrrb.
ACCESSION   .
VERSION     .
KEYWORDS    pLV-tetO-Esrrb
SOURCE      synthetic DNA construct
  ORGANISM  synthetic DNA construct
REFERENCE   1 (bases 1 to 9707)
  AUTHORS   Kubaczka C, Senner CE, Cierlitza M, Arauzo-Bravo MJ, Kuckenberg P,
            Peitz M, Hemberger M, Schorle H
  TITLE     Direct Induction of Trophoblast Stem Cells from Murine Fibroblasts.
  JOURNAL   Cell Stem Cell. 2015 Sep 22. pii: S1934-5909(15)00360-4. doi:
            10.1016/j.stem.2015.08.005.
  PUBMED    26412560
REFERENCE   2 (bases 1 to 9707)
  AUTHORS   .
  TITLE     Direct Submission
  JOURNAL   Exported May 12, 2021 from SnapGene Server 1.1.58
            http://www.snapgene.com
FEATURES             Location/Qualifiers
     source          1..9707
                     /organism="synthetic DNA construct"
                     /mol_type="other DNA"
     primer_bind     complement(47..66)
                     /label=pRS-marker
                     /note="pRS vectors, use to sequence yeast selectable
                     marker"
     enhancer        238..617
                     /label=CMV enhancer
                     /note="human cytomegalovirus immediate early enhancer"
     promoter        619..817
                     /label=CMV promoter
                     /note="human cytomegalovirus (CMV) immediate early
                     promoter"
     primer_bind     772..792
                     /label=CMV-F
                     /note="Human CMV immediate early promoter, forward primer"
     LTR             835..1015
                     /label=5' LTR (truncated)
                     /note="truncated 5' long terminal repeat (LTR) from HIV-1"
     misc_feature    1062..1187
                     /label=HIV-1 Psi
                     /note="packaging signal of human immunodeficiency virus
                     type 1"
     misc_feature    1680..1913
                     /label=RRE
                     /note="The Rev response element (RRE) of HIV-1 allows for
                     Rev-dependent mRNA export from the nucleus to the
                     cytoplasm."
     CDS             2098..2142
                     /codon_start=1
                     /product="antigenic peptide corresponding to amino acids
                     655 to 669 of the HIV envelope protein gp41 (Lutje Hulsik
                     et al., 2013)"
                     /label=gp41 peptide
                     /note="recognized by the 2H10 single-chain llama nanobody"
                     /translation="KNEQELLELDKWASL"
     misc_feature    2440..2557
                     /label=cPPT/CTS
                     /note="central polypurine tract and central termination
                     sequence of HIV-1"
     protein_bind    2610..2880
                     /label=tetracycline response element
                     /bound_moiety="tetracycline repressor TetR"
                     /note="contains seven copies of the tetracycline operator
                     tetO"
     promoter        2913..2950
                     /label=minimal CMV promoter
                     /note="human cytomegalovirus (CMV) immediate early
                     promoter"
     primer_bind     2947..2971
                     /label=LNCX
                     /note="Human CMV promoter, forward primer"
     misc_feature    4399..4987
                     /label=WPRE
                     /note="woodchuck hepatitis virus posttranscriptional
                     regulatory element"
     primer_bind     complement(4452..4472)
                     /label=WPRE-R
                     /note="WPRE, reverse primer"
     CDS             complement(4870..4881)
                     /codon_start=1
                     /product="Factor Xa recognition and cleavage site"
                     /label=Factor Xa site
                     /translation="IEGR"
     primer_bind     complement(4990..5006)
                     /label=KS primer
                     /note="common sequencing primer, one of multiple similar
                     variants"
     primer_bind     complement(4991..5007)
                     /label=pBluescriptKS
                     /note="For pBluescript vector"
     LTR             5512..5692
                     /label=5' LTR (truncated)
                     /note="truncated 5' long terminal repeat (LTR) from HIV-1"
     primer_bind     complement(5718..5735)
                     /label=BGH-rev
                     /note="Bovine growth hormone terminator, reverse primer.
                     Also called BGH reverse"
     polyA_signal    5724..5948
                     /label=bGH poly(A) signal
                     /note="bovine growth hormone polyadenylation signal"
     rep_origin      5994..6422
                     /direction=RIGHT
                     /label=f1 ori
                     /note="f1 bacteriophage origin of replication; arrow
                     indicates direction of (+) strand synthesis"
     primer_bind     complement(6081..6100)
                     /label=F1ori-R
                     /note="F1 origin, reverse primer"
     primer_bind     6291..6312
                     /label=F1ori-F
                     /note="F1 origin, forward primer"
     primer_bind     complement(6431..6451)
                     /label=pBABE 3'
                     /note="SV40 enhancer, reverse primer for pBABE vectors"
     promoter        6436..6765
                     /label=SV40 promoter
                     /note="SV40 enhancer and early promoter"
     rep_origin      6616..6751
                     /label=SV40 ori
                     /note="SV40 origin of replication"
     primer_bind     6678..6697
                     /label=SV40pro-F
                     /note="SV40 promoter/origin, forward primer"
     promoter        6813..6860
                     /label=EM7 promoter
                     /note="synthetic bacterial promoter "
     CDS             6879..7253
                     /codon_start=1
                     /gene="Sh ble from Streptoalloteichus hindustanus"
                     /product="antibiotic-binding protein"
                     /label=BleoR
                     /note="confers resistance to bleomycin, phleomycin, and
                     Zeocin(TM)"
                     /translation="MAKLTSAVPVLTARDVAGAVEFWTDRLGFSRDFVEDDFAGVVRDD
                     VTLFISAVQDQVVPDNTLAWVWVRGLDELYAEWSEVVSTNFRDASGPAMTEIGEQPWGR
                     EFALRDPAGNCVHFVAEEQD"
     polyA_signal    7383..7504
                     /label=SV40 poly(A) signal
                     /note="SV40 polyadenylation signal"
     primer_bind     complement(7420..7439)
                     /label=SV40pA-R
                     /note="SV40 polyA, reverse primer"
     primer_bind     7474..7493
                     /label=EBV-rev
                     /note="SV40 polyA terminator, reverse primer"
     primer_bind     complement(7553..7569)
                     /label=M13 rev
                     /note="common sequencing primer, one of multiple similar
                     variants"
     primer_bind     complement(7553..7569)
                     /label=M13 Reverse
                     /note="In lacZ gene. Also called M13-rev"
     primer_bind     complement(7566..7588)
                     /label=M13/pUC Reverse
                     /note="In lacZ gene"
     protein_bind    7577..7593
                     /label=lac operator
                     /bound_moiety="lac repressor encoded by lacI"
                     /note="The lac repressor binds to the lac operator to
                     inhibit transcription in E. coli. This inhibition can be
                     relieved by adding lactose or
                     isopropyl-beta-D-thiogalactopyranoside (IPTG)."
     promoter        complement(7601..7631)
                     /label=lac promoter
                     /note="promoter for the E. coli lac operon"
     protein_bind    7646..7667
                     /label=CAP binding site
                     /bound_moiety="E. coli catabolite activator protein"
                     /note="CAP binding activates transcription in the presence
                     of cAMP."
     primer_bind     complement(7784..7801)
                     /label=L4440
                     /note="L4440 vector, forward primer"
     rep_origin      complement(7955..8543)
                     /direction=LEFT
                     /label=ori
                     /note="high-copy-number ColE1/pMB1/pBR322/pUC origin of
                     replication"
     primer_bind     complement(8035..8054)
                     /label=pBR322ori-F
                     /note="pBR322 origin, forward primer"
     CDS             complement(8714..9574)
                     /codon_start=1
                     /gene="bla"
                     /product="beta-lactamase"
                     /label=AmpR
                     /note="confers resistance to ampicillin, carbenicillin, and
                     related antibiotics"
                     /translation="MSIQHFRVALIPFFAAFCLPVFAHPETLVKVKDAEDQLGARVGYI
                     ELDLNSGKILESFRPEERFPMMSTFKVLLCGAVLSRIDAGQEQLGRRIHYSQNDLVEYS
                     PVTEKHLTDGMTVRELCSAAITMSDNTAANLLLTTIGGPKELTAFLHNMGDHVTRLDRW
                     EPELNEAIPNDERDTTMPVAMATTLRKLLTGELLTLASRQQLIDWMEADKVAGPLLRSA
                     LPAGWFIADKSGAGERGSRGIIAALGPDGKPSRIVVIYTTGSQATMDERNRQIAEIGAS
                     LIKHW"
     primer_bind     9337..9356
                     /label=Amp-R
                     /note="Ampicillin resistance gene, reverse primer"
     promoter        complement(9575..9679)
                     /gene="bla"
                     /label=AmpR promoter
ORIGIN
        1 gtcgacggat cgggagatct cccgatcccc tatggtgcac tctcagtaca atctgctctg
       61 atgccgcata gttaagccag tatctgctcc ctgcttgtgt gttggaggtc gctgagtagt
      121 gcgcgagcaa aatttaagct acaacaaggc aaggcttgac cgacaattgc atgaagaatc
      181 tgcttagggt taggcgtttt gcgctgcttc gcgatgtacg ggccagatat acgcgttgac
      241 attgattatt gactagttat taatagtaat caattacggg gtcattagtt catagcccat
      301 atatggagtt ccgcgttaca taacttacgg taaatggccc gcctggctga ccgcccaacg
      361 acccccgccc attgacgtca ataatgacgt atgttcccat agtaacgcca atagggactt
      421 tccattgacg tcaatgggtg gagtatttac ggtaaactgc ccacttggca gtacatcaag
      481 tgtatcatat gccaagtacg ccccctattg acgtcaatga cggtaaatgg cccgcctggc
      541 attatgccca gtacatgacc ttatgggact ttcctacttg gcagtacatc tacgtattag
      601 tcatcgctat taccatggtg atgcggtttt ggcagtacat caatgggcgt ggatagcggt
      661 ttgactcacg gggatttcca agtctccacc ccattgacgt caatgggagt ttgttttggc
      721 accaaaatca acgggacttt ccaaaatgtc gtaacaactc cgccccattg acgcaaatgg
      781 gcggtaggcg tgtacggtgg gaggtctata taagcagcgc gttttgcctg tactgggtct
      841 ctctggttag accagatctg agcctgggag ctctctggct aactagggaa cccactgctt
      901 aagcctcaat aaagcttgcc ttgagtgctt caagtagtgt gtgcccgtct gttgtgtgac
      961 tctggtaact agagatccct cagacccttt tagtcagtgt ggaaaatctc tagcagtggc
     1021 gcccgaacag ggacttgaaa gcgaaaggga aaccagagga gctctctcga cgcaggactc
     1081 ggcttgctga agcgcgcacg gcaagaggcg aggggcggcg actggtgagt acgccaaaaa
     1141 ttttgactag cggaggctag aaggagagag atgggtgcga gagcgtcagt attaagcggg
     1201 ggagaattag atcgcgatgg gaaaaaattc ggttaaggcc agggggaaag aaaaaatata
     1261 aattaaaaca tatagtatgg gcaagcaggg agctagaacg attcgcagtt aatcctggcc
     1321 tgttagaaac atcagaaggc tgtagacaaa tactgggaca gctacaacca tcccttcaga
     1381 caggatcaga agaacttaga tcattatata atacagtagc aaccctctat tgtgtgcatc
     1441 aaaggataga gataaaagac accaaggaag ctttagacaa gatagaggaa gagcaaaaca
     1501 aaagtaagac caccgcacag caagcggccg ctgatcttca gacctggagg aggagatatg
     1561 agggacaatt ggagaagtga attatataaa tataaagtag taaaaattga accattagga
     1621 gtagcaccca ccaaggcaaa gagaagagtg gtgcagagag aaaaaagagc agtgggaata
     1681 ggagctttgt tccttgggtt cttgggagca gcaggaagca ctatgggcgc agcgtcaatg
     1741 acgctgacgg tacaggccag acaattattg tctggtatag tgcagcagca gaacaatttg
     1801 ctgagggcta ttgaggcgca acagcatctg ttgcaactca cagtctgggg catcaagcag
     1861 ctccaggcaa gaatcctggc tgtggaaaga tacctaaagg atcaacagct cctggggatt
     1921 tggggttgct ctggaaaact catttgcacc actgctgtgc cttggaatgc tagttggagt
     1981 aataaatctc tggaacagat ttggaatcac acgacctgga tggagtggga cagagaaatt
     2041 aacaattaca caagcttaat acactcctta attgaagaat cgcaaaacca gcaagaaaag
     2101 aatgaacaag aattattgga attagataaa tgggcaagtt tgtggaattg gtttaacata
     2161 acaaattggc tgtggtatat aaaattattc ataatgatag taggaggctt ggtaggttta
     2221 agaatagttt ttgctgtact ttctatagtg aatagagtta ggcagggata ttcaccatta
     2281 tcgtttcaga cccacctccc aaccccgagg ggacccgaca ggcccgaagg aatagaagaa
     2341 gaaggtggag agagagacag agacagatcc attcgattag tgaacggatc ggcactgcgt
     2401 gcgccaattc tgcagacaaa tggcagtatt catccacaat tttaaaagaa aaggggggat
     2461 tggggggtac agtgcagggg aaagaatagt agacataata gcaacagaca tacaaactaa
     2521 agaattacaa aaacaaatta caaaaattca aaattttcgg gtttattaca gggacagcag
     2581 agatccagtt tggttatcga gtttaccact ccctatcagt gatagagaaa agtgaaagtc
     2641 gagtttacca ctccctatca gtgatagaga aaagtgaaag tcgagtttac cactccctat
     2701 cagtgataga gaaaagtgaa agtcgagttt accactccct atcagtgata gagaaaagtg
     2761 aaagtcgagt ttaccactcc ctatcagtga tagagaaaag tgaaagtcga gtttaccact
     2821 ccctatcagt gatagagaaa agtgaaagtc gagtttacca ctccctatca gtgatagaga
     2881 aaagtgaaag tcgagctcgg tacccgggtc gagtaggcgt gtacggtggg aggcctatat
     2941 aagcagagct cgtttagtga accgtcagat cgcctggaga cgccatccac gctgttttga
     3001 cctccataga agacaccggg accgatccag cctccgcggc cccgaattcg gcttctgctg
     3061 aaccgaatgt cgtccgaaga caggcacctg ggctctagtt gcggctcctt catcaagacg
     3121 gagccatcca gcccgtcctc gggcattgat gccctcagcc accacagccc cagcggctcg
     3181 tcggacgcca gtggtggctt tggcattgcc ctgagcaccc acgccaacgg tctggactcg
     3241 ccgcctatgt tcgcaggtgc ggggctggga ggcaacccgt gccgcaagag ctacgaggac
     3301 tgtactagtg gtatcatgga ggactccgcc atcaaatgcg agtacatgct taacgccatc
     3361 cccaagcgcc tgtgcctcgt gtgcggggac attgcctctg gctaccacta cggagtggcc
     3421 tcctgcgagg cttgcaaggc gttcttcaag agaaccattc aaggcaacat cgagtacaac
     3481 tgcccggcca ccaatgaatg tgagatcacc aaacggaggc gcaagtcctg tcaggcctgc
     3541 cgattcatga aatgcctcaa agtggggatg ctgaaggaag gtgtgcgcct tgaccgagtt
     3601 cgaggaggcc gccagaagta caagcgacgg ctggattcgg agaacagccc ctacctgaac
     3661 ctgccgattt ccccacctgc taaaaagcca ttgactaaga tcgtctcgaa tctactaggg
     3721 gttgagcagg acaagctgta tgctatgcct cccaacgata tccccgaggg agatatcaag
     3781 gccctgacca ctctctgtga attggcagat cgggagcttg tgttcctcat caactgggcc
     3841 aagcacatcc caggcttccc cagtctgaca cttggggacc agatgagcct gctgcagagt
     3901 gcctggatgg agattctcat cttgggcatc gtgtaccgct cgctcccata cgatgacaag
     3961 ctggcatacg ccgaggacta tatcatggat gaggaacact ctcgcctggt agggctgctg
     4021 gacctttacc gagccatcct gcagctggtg cgcaggtaca agaaactcaa ggtagagaag
     4081 gaagagttta tgatcctcaa ggccctggcc ctcgccaact cagattcgat gtacattgag
     4141 aacctggagg cggtgcagaa gctccaggac ctgctgcacg aggcgctgca ggactatgag
     4201 ctgagtcagc gccacgagga gccgcggagg gccggcaagc tgctgctgac gctgcccctg
     4261 ctgaggcaga cagccgccaa agccgtgcaa cacttctaca gtgtgaaact gcagggcaag
     4321 gtgcccatgc acaaactctt cctggagatg ctggaggcca aggtgtgata agccgaattc
     4381 gatatcaagc ttatcgataa tcaacctctg gattacaaaa tttgtgaaag attgactggt
     4441 attcttaact atgttgctcc ttttacgcta tgtggatacg ctgctttaat gcctttgtat
     4501 catgctattg cttcccgtat ggctttcatt ttctcctcct tgtataaatc ctggttgctg
     4561 tctctttatg aggagttgtg gcccgttgtc aggcaacgtg gcgtggtgtg cactgtgttt
     4621 gctgacgcaa cccccactgg ttggggcatt gccaccacct gtcagctcct ttccgggact
     4681 ttcgctttcc ccctccctat tgccacggcg gaactcatcg ccgcctgcct tgcccgctgc
     4741 tggacagggg ctcggctgtt gggcactgac aattccgtgg tgttgtcggg gaaatcatcg
     4801 tcctttcctt ggctgctcgc ctgtgttgcc acctggattc tgcgcgggac gtccttctgc
     4861 tacgtccctt cggccctcaa tccagcggac cttccttccc gcggcctgct gccggctctg
     4921 cggcctcttc cgcgtcttcg ccttcgccct cagacgagtc ggatctccct ttgggccgcc
     4981 tccccgcatc gataccgtcg acctcgagac ctagaaaaac atggagcaat cacaagtagc
     5041 aatacagcag ctaccaatgc tgattgtgcc tggctagaag cacaagagga ggaggaggtg
     5101 ggttttccag tcacacctca ggtaccttta agaccaatga cttacaaggc agctgtagat
     5161 cttagccact ttttaaaaga aaagggggga ctggaagggc taattcactc ccaacgaaga
     5221 caagatatcc ttgatctgtg gatctaccac acacaaggct acttccctga ttggcagaac
     5281 tacacaccag ggccagggat cagatatcca ctgacctttg gatggtgcta caagctagta
     5341 ccagttgagc aagagaaggt agaagaagcc aatgaaggag agaacacccg cttgttacac
     5401 cctgtgagcc tgcatgggat ggatgacccg gagagagaag tattagagtg gaggtttgac
     5461 agccgcctag catttcatca catggcccga gagctgcatc cggactgtac tgggtctctc
     5521 tggttagacc agatctgagc ctgggagctc tctggctaac tagggaaccc actgcttaag
     5581 cctcaataaa gcttgccttg agtgcttcaa gtagtgtgtg cccgtctgtt gtgtgactct
     5641 ggtaactaga gatccctcag acccttttag tcagtgtgga aaatctctag cagggcccgt
     5701 ttaaacccgc tgatcagcct cgactgtgcc ttctagttgc cagccatctg ttgtttgccc
     5761 ctcccccgtg ccttccttga ccctggaagg tgccactccc actgtccttt cctaataaaa
     5821 tgaggaaatt gcatcgcatt gtctgagtag gtgtcattct attctggggg gtggggtggg
     5881 gcaggacagc aagggggagg attgggaaga caatagcagg catgctgggg atgcggtggg
     5941 ctctatggct tctgaggcgg aaagaaccag ctggggctct agggggtatc cccnnnnnnn
     6001 nnnnnnnnnn nnnnnnnnnn nnnnnnnnnn nnnnnnnnnn nnnnnnnnnn nnnnnnnnnn
     6061 nnnnnnnnnn nnnnnnnnnn nnnnnnnnnn nnnnnnnnnn nnnnnnnnnn nnnnnnncnn
     6121 nnnnnnnnnn nnnnnnnnnn nnnnnnnnnn nnnnnnnnnn nnnnnnnnnn nnnnnnnnnn
     6181 nnnnnnnnnn nnnnnnnnnn nnnnnnnnna nnnnnnnnnn nnnnnnnnnn nnnnnnnnnn
     6241 nnnnnnnnnn nnnnnnnnnc ctttgacgtt ggagtccacg ttctttaata gtggactctt
     6301 gttccaaact ggaacaacac tcaaccctat ctcggtctat tcttttgatt tataagggat
     6361 tttgccgatt tcggcctatt ggttaaaaaa tgagctgatt taacaaaaat ttaacgcgaa
     6421 ttaattctgt ggaatgtgtg tcagttaggg tgtggaaagt ccccaggctc cccagcaggc
     6481 agaagtatgc aaagcatgca tctcaattag tcagcaacca ggtgtggaaa gtccccaggc
     6541 tccccagcag gcagaagtat gcaaagcatg catctcaatt agtcagcaac catagtcccg
     6601 cccctaactc cgcccatccc gcccctaact ccgcccagtt ccgcccattc tccgccccat
     6661 ggctgactaa ttttttttat ttatgcagag gccgaggccg cctctgcctc tgagctattc
     6721 cagaagtagt gaggaggctt ttttggaggc ctaggctttt gcaaaaagct cccgggagct
     6781 tgtatatcca ttttcggatc tgatcagcac gtgttgacaa ttaatcatcg gcatagtata
     6841 tcggcatagt ataatacgac aaggtgagga actaaaccat ggccaagttg accagtgccg
     6901 ttccggtgct caccgcgcgc gacgtcgccg gagcggtcga gttctggacc gaccggctcg
     6961 ggttctcccg ggacttcgtg gaggacgact tcgccggtgt ggtccgggac gacgtgaccc
     7021 tgttcatcag cgcggtccag gaccaggtgg tgccggacaa caccctggcc tgggtgtggg
     7081 tgcgcggcct ggacgagctg tacgccgagt ggtcggaggt cgtgtccacg aacttccggg
     7141 acgcctccgg gccggccatg accgagatcg gcgagcagcc gtgggggcgg gagttcgccc
     7201 tgcgcgaccc ggccggcaac tgcgtgcact tcgtggccga ggagcaggac tgacacgtgc
     7261 tacgagattt cgattccacc gccgccttct atgaaaggtt gggcttcgga atcgttttcc
     7321 gggacgccgg ctggatgatc ctccagcgcg gggatctcat gctggagttc ttcgcccacc
     7381 ccaacttgtt tattgcagct tataatggtt acaaataaag caatagcatc acaaatttca
     7441 caaataaagc atttttttca ctgcattcta gttgtggttt gtccaaactc atcaatgtat
     7501 cttatcatgt ctgtataccg tcgacctcta gctagagctt ggcgtaatca tggtcatagc
     7561 tgtttcctgt gtgaaattgt tatccgctca caattccaca caacatacga gccggaagca
     7621 taaagtgtaa agcctggggt gcctaatgag tgagctaact cacattaatt gcgttgcgct
     7681 cactgcccgc tttccagtcg ggaaacctgt cgtgccagct gcattaatga atcggccaac
     7741 gcgcggggag aggcggtttg cgtattgggc gctcttccgc ttcctcgctc actgactcgc
     7801 tgcgctcggt cgttcggctg cggcgagcgg tatcagctca ctcaaaggcg gtaatacggt
     7861 tatccacaga atcaggggat aacgcaggaa agaacatgtg agcaaaaggc cagcaaaagg
     7921 ccaggaaccg taaaaaggcc gcgttgctgg cgtttttcca taggctccgc ccccctgacg
     7981 agcatcacaa aaatcgacgc tcaagtcaga ggtggcgaaa cccgacagga ctataaagat
     8041 accaggcgtt tccccctgga agctccctcg tgcgctctcc tgttccgacc ctgccgctta
     8101 ccggatacct gtccgccttt ctcccttcgg gaagcgtggc gctttctcat agctcacgct
     8161 gtaggtatct cagttcggtg taggtcgttc gctccaagct gggctgtgtg cacgaacccc
     8221 ccgttcagcc cgaccgctgc gccttatccg gtaactatcg tcttgagtcc aacccggtaa
     8281 gacacgactt atcgccactg gcagcagcca ctggtaacag gattagcaga gcgaggtatg
     8341 taggcggtgc tacagagttc ttgaagtggt ggcctaacta cggctacact agaagaacag
     8401 tatttggtat ctgcgctctg ctgaagccag ttaccttcgg aaaaagagtt ggtagctctt
     8461 gatccggcaa acaaaccacc gctggtagcg gtggtttttt tgtttgcaag cagcagatta
     8521 cgcgcagaaa aaaaggatct caagaagatc ctttgatctt ttctacgggg tctgacgctc
     8581 agtggaacga aaactcacgt taagggattt tggtcatgag attatcaaaa aggatcttca
     8641 cctagatcct tttaaattaa aaatgaagtt ttaaatcaat ctaaagtata tatgagtaaa
     8701 cttggtctga cagttaccaa tgcttaatca gtgaggcacc tatctcagcg atctgtctat
     8761 ttcgttcatc catagttgcc tgactccccg tcgtgtagat aactacgata cgggagggct
     8821 taccatctgg ccccagtgct gcaatgatac cgcgagaccc acgctcaccg gctccagatt
     8881 tatcagcaat aaaccagcca gccggaaggg ccgagcgcag aagtggtcct gcaactttat
     8941 ccgcctccat ccagtctatt aattgttgcc gggaagctag agtaagtagt tcgccagtta
     9001 atagtttgcg caacgttgtt gccattgcta caggcatcgt ggtgtcacgc tcgtcgtttg
     9061 gtatggcttc attcagctcc ggttcccaac gatcaaggcg agttacatga tcccccatgt
     9121 tgtgcaaaaa agcggttagc tccttcggtc ctccgatcgt tgtcagaagt aagttggccg
     9181 cagtgttatc actcatggtt atggcagcac tgcataattc tcttactgtc atgccatccg
     9241 taagatgctt ttctgtgact ggtgagtact caaccaagtc attctgagaa tagtgtatgc
     9301 ggcgaccgag ttgctcttgc ccggcgtcaa tacgggataa taccgcgcca catagcagaa
     9361 ctttaaaagt gctcatcatt ggaaaacgtt cttcggggcg aaaactctca aggatcttac
     9421 cgctgttgag atccagttcg atgtaaccca ctcgtgcacc caactgatct tcagcatctt
     9481 ttactttcac cagcgtttct gggtgagcaa aaacaggaag gcaaaatgcc gcaaaaaagg
     9541 gaataagggc gacacggaaa tgttgaatac tcatactctt cctttttcaa tattattgaa
     9601 gcatttatca gggttattgt ctcatgagcg gatacatatt tgaatgtatt tagaaaaata
     9661 aacaaatagg ggttccgcgc acatttcccc gaaaagtgcc acctgac
//
