[The description below was written by a language model from this plasmid's Addgene catalogue record and the feature table of its GenBank file.]
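Description:
pLV-tetO-Esrrb is a 9.7 kb HIV-1-based lentiviral transfer plasmid for tetracycline/doxycycline-dependent expression of mouse Esrrb (estrogen related receptor beta) in mammalian cells. It is propagated in E. coli through a high-copy ColE1/pUC origin and selected with ampicillin (AmpR). The backbone also carries an f1 origin and, outside the viral unit, an SV40 promoter/origin and EM7 promoter driving BleoR (Zeocin/bleomycin resistance) with an SV40 poly(A) signal. Because this cassette lies beyond the 3′ LTR, it would not be carried into transduced cells with the provirus.

The viral genome is transcribed from a CMV enhancer/promoter fused to a truncated 5′ LTR. Downstream are the Psi packaging signal, the Rev response element for nuclear export of the unspliced RNA, and the cPPT/CTS, which aids nuclear import. The expression cassette is a tetracycline response element with seven tetO copies joined to a minimal CMV promoter, so transcription depends on a tetracycline-controlled transactivator supplied separately. The record does not say which transactivator is used. The Esrrb cDNA was amplified from trophoblast stem cells and inserted at the EcoRI site vacated by removing Oct4 from the parent pLV-tetO-Oct4. It is not annotated in the feature table, but it should occupy the gap between the minimal promoter and the WPRE. The listed insert size equals the whole plasmid length. The backbone and total sizes imply an insert of about 1.3 kb. The WPRE enhances transcript expression, and a second truncated LTR followed by a bGH poly(A) signal closes the unit. No tag or reporter is recorded. The plasmid was deposited with work on direct conversion of mouse fibroblasts into trophoblast stem cells.
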