Addgene plasmid #71152: pLV-tetO-Esrrb
Purpose: Lentiviral plasmid for tetracycline/doxycycline dependent expression of murine Esrrb
Depositing lab: Hubert Schorle. Depositing organization: Universitaetsklinikum Bonn. Publication: Direct Induction of Trophoblast Stem Cells from Murine Fibroblasts. Kubaczka C, Senner CE, Cierlitza M, Arauzo-Bravo MJ, Kuckenberg P, Peitz M, Hemberger M, Schorle H. Cell Stem Cell. 2015 Sep 22. pii: S1934-5909(15)00360-4. doi: 10.1016/j.stem.2015.08.005. PubMed 26412560.
Backbone
  Vector backbone: pLV-tetO
  Backbone manufacturer: Hochedlinger Lab (Stadtfeld et al Cell Stem Cell. 2008 Mar 6. 2(3):230-40.)
  Backbone size w/o insert (bp): 8370
  Total vector size (bp): 9707
  Vector type: Mammalian Expression, Lentiviral
Growth in bacteria
  Bacterial resistance: Ampicillin, 100 μg/mL
  Growth temperature: 37°C
  Growth strain: NEB Stable
  Copy number: High Copy
Gene/Insert
  Gene/Insert name: Estrogen related receptor, beta (alt names: Esrrb; s Err2, ERR2, ERRb, Estrrb)
  Species: M. musculus (mouse)
  Insert size (bp): 9707
  GenBank ID: ENSMUST00000021680
  Entrez Gene: Esrrb (a.k.a. Err2, Errb, Estrrb, Nr3b2)
  Promoter: tetO
  Cloning method: Restriction Enzyme; 5′ cloning site EcoRI (not destroyed); 3′ cloning site EcoRI (not destroyed)
  Sequencing primers: 5′ CMV-Promoter F: ACGCCATCCACGCTGTTTTGACCT; 3′ WPRE-R: CATAGCGTAAAAGGAGCAACA
Terms and licenses: Academic/Nonprofit Terms; Industry Terms: Not Available to Industry
Depositor comments: The cDNA sequence of murine Esrrb was amplified from trophoblast stem cells and subcloned into the pCR2.1 vector. From there it was excised via flanking EcoRI sites and inserted into the pLV-tetO vector via the EcoRI. The pLV-tetO vector backbone was obtained through EcoRI mediated excision of Oct4 cDNA from pLV-tetO-Oct4 (Stadtfeld et al., 2008, addgene Plasmid #19766), kindly provided by K. Hochedlinger (Harvard University).
How to cite: pLV-tetO-Esrrb was a gift from Hubert Schorle (Addgene plasmid # 71152 ; http://n2t.net/addgene:71152 ; RRID:Addgene_71152)
