>Addgene plasmid #71152 | pLV-tetO-Esrrb | addgene partial sequence | sequence record 129936 | LNCX 5'-AGCTCGTTTAGTGAACCGTCAGATC-3'
ATAGAAGACACCGGGACCGATCCAGCCTCCGCGGCCCCGAATTCGGCTTCTGCTGAACCGAATGTCGTCC
GAAGACAGGCACCTGGGCTCTAGTTGCGGCTCCTTCATCAAGACGGAGCCATCCAGCCCGTCCTCGGGCA
TTGATGCCCTCAGCCACCACAGCCCCAGCGGCTCGTCGGACGCCAGTGGTGGCTTTGGCATTGCCCTGAG
CACCCACGCCAACGGTCTGGACTCGCCGCCTATGTTCGCAGGTGCGGGGCTGGGAGGCAACCCGTGCCGC
AAGAGCTACGAGGACTGTACTAGTGGTATCATGGAGGACTCCGCCATCAAATGCGAGTACATGCTTAACG
CCATCCCCAAGCGCCTGTGCCTCGTGTGCGGGGACATTGCCTCTGGCTACCACTACGGAGTGGCCTCCTG
CGAGGCTTGCAAGGCGTTCTTCAAGAGAACCATTCAAGGCAACATCGAGTACAACTGCCCGGCCACCAAT
GAATGTGAGATCACCAAACGGAGGCGCAAGTCCTGTCAGGCCTGCCGATTCATGAAATGCCTCAAAGTGG
GGATGCTGAAGGAAGGTGTGCGCCTTGACCGAGTTCGAGGAGGCCGCCAGAAGTACAAGCGACGGCTGGA
TTCGGAGAACAGCCCCTACCTGAACCTGCCGATTTCCCCACCTGCTAAAAAGCCATTGACTAAGATCGTC
TCGAATCTACTAGG
