>Addgene plasmid #71152 | pLV-tetO-Esrrb | addgene partial sequence | sequence record 129937 | WPRE-R 5'-CATAGCGTAAAAGGAGCAACA-3'
TTTTGTAATCCAGAGGTTGATTATCGATAAGCTTGATATCGAATTCGGCTTATCACACCTTGGCCTCCAG
CATCTCCAGGAAGAGTTTGTGCATGGGCACCTTGCCCTGCAGTTTCACACTGTAGAAGTGTTGCACGGCT
TTGGCGGCTGTCTGCCTCAGCAGGGGCAGCGTCAGCAGCAGCTTGCCGGCCCTCCGCGGCTCCTCGTGGC
GCTGACTCAGCTCATAGTCCTGCAGCGCCTCGTGCAGCAGGTCCTGGAGCTTCTGCACCGCCTCCAGGTT
CTCAATGTACATCGAATCTGAGTTGGCGAGGGCCAGGGCCTTGAGGATCATAAACTCTTCCTTCTCTACC
TTGAGTTTCTTGTACCTGCGCACCAGCTGCAGGATGGCTCGGTAAAGGTCCAGCAGCCCTACCAGGCGAG
AGTGTTCCTCATCCATGATATAGTCCTCGGCGTATGCCAGCTTGTCATCGTATGGGAGCGAGCGGTACAC
GATGCCCAAGATGAGAATCTCCATCCAGGCACTCTGCAGCAGGCTCATCTGGTCCCCAAGTGTCAGACTG
GGGAAGCCTGGGATGTGCTTGGCCCAGTTGATGAGGAACACAAGCTCCCGATCTGCCAATTCACAGAGAG
TGGTCAGGGCCTTGATATCTCCCTCGGGGATATCGTTGGGAGGCATAGCATACAGCTTGTCCTGCTCAAC
CCCTAGTAGATTCGAGACGATCTTAGTCAATGGCTTTTTAGCAGGTGGGGAAATCGGCAGGTTCAGGTAG
G
